>Addgene plasmid #202079 | pDD426 | addgene full sequence | sequence record 399533 | Addgene NGS Result
CTGCAGCCTGAATATGGGCCAAACAGGATATCTGTGGTAAGCAGTTCCTGCCCCGGCTCAGGGCCAAGAA
CAGATGGAACAGCTGAATATGGGCCAAACAGGATATCTGTGGTAAGCAGTTCCTGCCCCGGCTCAGGGCC
AAGAACAGATGGTCCCCAGATGCGGTCCAGCCCTCAGCAGTTTCTAGAGAACCATCAGATGTTTCCAGGG
TGCCCCAAGGACCTGAAATGACCCTGTGCCTTATTTGAACTAACCAATCAGTTCGCTTCTCGCTTCTGTT
CGCGCGCTTCTGCTCCCCGAGCTCAATAAAAGAGCCCACAACCCCTCACTCGGGGCGCCAGTCCTCCGAT
TGACTGAGTCGCCCGGGTACCCGTGTATCCAATAAACCCTCTTGCAGTTGCATCCGACTTGTGGTCTCGC
TGTTCCTTGGGAGGGTCTCCTCTGAGTGATTGACTACCCGTCAGCGGGGGTCTTTCATTTGGGGGCTCGT
CCGGGATCGGGAGACCCCTGCCCAGGGACCACCGACCCACCACCGGGAGGCAAGCTGGCCAGCAACTTAT
CTGTGTCTGTCCGATTGTCTAGTGTCTATGACTGATTTTATGCGCCTGCGTCGGTACTAGCTAGTTAGCT
AACTAGCTCTGTATCTGGCGGACCCGTGGTGGAACTGACGAGTTCTGAACACCCGGCCGCAACCCTGGGA
GACGTCCCAGGGACTTTGGGGGCCGTTTTTGTGGCCCGACCTGAGGAAGGGAGTCGATGTGGAATCCGAC
CCCGTCAGGATATGTGGTTCTGGTAGGAGACGAGAACCTAAAACAGTTCCCGCCTCCGTCTGAATTTTTG
CTTTCGGTTTGGAACCGAAGCCGCGCGTCTTGTCTGCTGCAGCGCTGCAGCATCGTTCTGTGTTGTCTCT
GTCTGACTGTGTTTCTGTATTTGTCTGAAAATTAGGGCCAGACTGTTACCACTCCCTTAAGTTTGACCTT
AGGTCACTGGAAAGATGTCGAGCGGATCGCTCACAACCAGTCGGTAGATGTCAAGAAGAGACGTTGGGTT
ACCTTCTGCTCTGCAGAATGGCCAACCTTTAACGTCGGATGGCCGCGAGACGGCACCTTTAACCGAGACC
TCATCACCCAGGTTAAGATCAAGGTCTTTTCACCTGGCCCGCATGGACACCCAGACCAGGTCCCCTACAT
CGTGACCTGGGAAGCCTTGGCTTTTGACCCCCCTCCCTGGGTCAAGCCCTTTGTACACCCTAAGCCTCCG
CCTCCTCTTCCTCCATCCGCCCCGTCTCTCCCCCTTGAACCTCCTCGTTCGACCCCGCCTCGATCCTCCC
TTTATCCAGCCCTCACTCCTTCTCTAGGCGCCGGCCGGATCCGAGGGCCTATTTCCCATGATTCCTTCAT
ATTTGCATATACGATACAAGGCTGTTAGAGAGATAATTGGAATTAATTTGACTGTAAACACAAAGATATT
AGTACAAAATACGTGACGTAGAAAGTAATAATTTCTTGGGTAGTTTGCAGTTTTAAAATTATGTTTTAAA
ATGGACTATCATATGCTTACCGTAACTTGAAAGTATTTCGATTTCTTGGCTTTATATATCTTGTGGAAAG
GACGAAACACCGGCCAGTACCCAAAAAGCGGGTTTTAGAGCTAGAAATAGCAAGTTAAAATAAGGCTAGT
CCGTTATCAACTTGAAAAAGTGGCACCGAGTCGGTGCTTTTTTTCGAATTCCGATGTACGGGCCAGATAT
ACGCGTTATCATCGCGTGAGGCTCCGGTGCCCGTCAGTGGGCAGAGCGCACATCGCCCACAGTCCCCGAG
AAGTTGGGGGGAGGGGTCGGCAATTGAACCGGTGCCTAGAGAAGGTGGCGCGGGGTAAACTGGGAAAGTG
ATGTCGTGTACTGGCTCCGCCTTTTTCCCGAGGGTGGGGGAGAACCGTATATAAGTGCAGTAGTCGCCGT
GAACGTTCTTTTTCGCAACGGGTTTGCCGCCAGAACACAGGTAAGTGCCGTGTGTGGTTCCCGCGGGCCT
GGCCTCTTTACGGGTTATGGCCCTTGCGTGCCTTGAATTACTTCCACGCCCCTGGCTGCAGTACGTGATT
CTTGATCCCGAGCTTCGGGTTGGAAGTGGGTGGGAGAGTTCGAGGCCTTGCGCTTAAGGAGCCCCTTCGC
CTCGTGCTTGAGTTGAGGCCTGGCCTGGGCGCTGGGGCCGCCGCGTGCGAATCTGGTGGCACCTTCGCGC
CTGTCTCGCTGCTTTCGATAAGTCTCTAGCCATTTAAAATTTTTGATGACCTGCTGCGACGCTTTTTTTC
TGGCAAGATAGTCTTGTAAATGCGGGCCAAGATCTGCACACTGGTATTTCGGTTTTTGGGGCCGCGGGCG
GCGACGGGGCCCGTGCGTCCCAGCGCACATGTTCGGCGAGGCGGGGCCTGCGAGCGCGGCCACCGAGAAT
CGGACGGGGGTAGTCTCAAGCTGGCCGGCCTGCTCTGGTGCCTGGCCTCGCGCCGCCGTGTATCGCCCCG
CCCTGGGCGGCAAGGCTGGCCCGGTCGGCACCAGTTGCGTGAGCGGAAAGATGGCCGCTTCCCGGCCCTG
CTGCAGGGAGCTCAAAATGGAGGACGCGGCGCTCGGGAGAGCGGGCGGGTGAGTCACCCACACAAAGGAA
AAGGGCCTTTCCGTCCTCAGCCGTCGCTTCATGTGACTCCACGGAGTACCGGGCGCCGTCCAGGCACCTC
GATTAGTTCTCGAGCTTTTGGAGTACGTCGTCTTTAGGTTGGGGGGAGGGGTTTTATGCGATGGAGTTTC
CCCACACTGAGTGGGTGGAGACTGAAGTTAGGCCAGCTTGGCACTTGATGTAATTCTCCTTGGAATTTGC
CCTTTTTGAGTTTGGATCTTGGTTCATTCTCAAGCCTCAGACAGTGGTTCAAAGTTTTTTTCTTCCATTT
CAGGTGTCGTGAGGGCCACCATGGATTATAAGGATGACGACGATAAGGTGAGCAAGGGCGAGGAGGATAA
CATGGCCATCATCAAGGAGTTCATGCGCTTCAAGGTGCACATGGAGGGCTCCGTGAACGGCCACGAGTTC
GAGATCGAGGGCGAGGGCGAGGGCCGCCCCTACGAGGGCACCCAGACCGCCAAGCTGAAGGTGACCAAGG
GTGGCCCCCTGCCCTTCGCCTGGGACATCCTGTCCCCTCAGTTCATGTACGGCTCCAAGGCCTACGTGAA
GCACCCCGCCGACATCCCCGACTACTTGAAGCTGTCCTTCCCCGAGGGCTTCAAGTGGGAGCGCGTGATG
AACTTCGAGGACGGCGGCGTGGTGACCGTGACCCAGGACTCCTCCCTGCAGGACGGCGAGTTCATCTACA
AGGTGAAGCTGCGCGGCACCAACTTCCCCTCCGACGGCCCCGTAATGCAGAAGAAGACCATGGGCTGGGA
GGCCTCCTCCGAGCGGATGTACCCCGAGGACGGCGCCCTGAAGGGCGAGATCAAGCAGAGGCTGAAGCTG
AAGGACGGCGGCCACTACGACGCTGAGGTCAAGACCACCTACAAGGCCAAGAAGCCCGTGCAGCTGCCCG
GCGCCTACAACGTCAACATCAAGTTGGACATCACCTCCCACAACGAGGACTACACCATCGTGGAACAGTA
CGAACGCGCCGAGGGCCGCCACTCCACCGGCGGCATGGACGAGCTGTACAAGGTCGCTACCATCGAGGGA
TCCGGAGAGGGCAGAGGAAGTCTGCTAACATGCGGTGACGTCGAGGAGAATCCTGGCCCAATGGACAAGA
AGTACAGCATCGGCCTGGACATCGGCACCAACAGCGTGGGCTGGGCCGTGATCACCGACGAGTACAAGGT
GCCCAGCAAGAAGTTCAAGGTGCTGGGCAACACCGACCGCCACAGCATCAAGAAGAACCTGATCGGCGCC
CTGCTGTTCGACAGCGGCGAGACCGCCGAGGCCACCCGCCTGAAGCGCACCGCCCGCCGCCGCTACACCC
GCCGCAAGAACCGCATCTGCTACCTGCAGGAGATCTTCAGCAACGAGATGGCCAAGGTGGACGACAGCTT
CTTCCACCGCCTGGAGGAGAGCTTCCTGGTGGAGGAGGACAAGAAGCACGAGCGCCACCCCATCTTCGGC
AACATCGTGGACGAGGTGGCCTACCACGAGAAGTACCCCACCATCTACCACCTGCGCAAGAAGCTGGTGG
ACAGCACCGACAAGGCCGACCTGCGCCTGATCTACCTGGCCCTGGCCCACATGATCAAGTTCCGCGGCCA
CTTCCTGATCGAGGGCGACCTGAACCCCGACAACAGCGACGTGGACAAGCTGTTCATCCAGCTGGTGCAG
ACCTACAACCAGCTGTTCGAGGAGAACCCCATCAACGCCAGCGGCGTGGACGCCAAGGCCATCCTGAGCG
CCCGCCTGAGCAAGAGCCGCCGCCTGGAGAACCTGATCGCCCAGCTGCCCGGCGAGAAGAAGAACGGCCT
GTTCGGCAACCTGATCGCCCTGAGCCTGGGCCTGACCCCCAACTTCAAGAGCAACTTCGACCTGGCCGAG
GACGCCAAGCTGCAGCTGAGCAAGGACACCTACGACGACGACCTGGACAACCTGCTGGCCCAGATCGGCG
ACCAGTACGCCGACCTGTTCCTGGCCGCCAAGAACCTGAGCGACGCCATCCTGCTGAGCGACATCCTGCG
CGTGAACACCGAGATCACCAAGGCCCCCCTGAGCGCCAGCATGATCAAGCGCTACGACGAGCACCACCAG
GACCTGACCCTGCTGAAGGCCCTGGTGCGCCAGCAGCTGCCCGAGAAGTACAAGGAGATCTTCTTCGACC
AGAGCAAGAACGGCTACGCCGGCTACATCGACGGCGGCGCCAGCCAGGAGGAGTTCTACAAGTTCATCAA
GCCCATCCTGGAGAAGATGGACGGCACCGAGGAGCTGCTGGTGAAGCTGAACCGCGAGGACCTGCTGCGC
AAGCAGCGCACCTTCGACAACGGCAGCATCCCCCACCAGATCCACCTGGGCGAGCTGCACGCCATCCTGC
GCCGCCAGGAGGACTTCTACCCCTTCCTGAAGGACAACCGCGAGAAGATCGAGAAGATCCTGACCTTCCG
CATCCCCTACTACGTCGGCCCCCTGGCCCGCGGCAACAGCCGCTTCGCCTGGATGACCCGCAAGAGCGAG
GAGACCATCACCCCCTGGAACTTCGAGGAGGTGGTGGACAAGGGCGCCAGCGCCCAGAGCTTCATCGAGC
GCATGACCAACTTCGACAAGAACCTGCCCAACGAGAAGGTGCTGCCCAAGCACAGCCTGCTGTACGAGTA
CTTCACCGTGTACAACGAGCTGACCAAGGTGAAGTACGTGACCGAGGGCATGCGCAAGCCCGCCTTCCTG
AGCGGCGAGCAGAAGAAGGCCATCGTGGACCTGCTGTTCAAGACCAACCGCAAGGTGACCGTGAAGCAGC
TGAAGGAGGACTACTTCAAGAAGATCGAGTGCTTCGACAGCGTGGAGATCAGCGGCGTGGAGGACCGCTT
CAACGCCAGCCTGGGCACCTACCACGACCTGCTGAAGATCATCAAGGACAAGGACTTCCTGGACAACGAG
GAGAACGAGGACATCCTGGAGGACATCGTGCTGACCCTGACCCTGTTCGAGGACCGCGAGATGATCGAGG
AGCGCCTGAAGACCTACGCCCACCTGTTCGACGACAAGGTGATGAAGCAGCTGAAGCGCCGCCGCTACAC
CGGCTGGGGCCGCCTGAGCCGCAAGCTGATCAACGGCATCCGCGACAAGCAGAGCGGCAAGACCATCCTG
GACTTCCTGAAGAGCGACGGCTTCGCCAACCGCAACTTCATGCAGCTGATCCACGACGACAGCCTGACCT
TCAAGGAGGACATCCAGAAGGCCCAGGTGAGCGGCCAGGGCGACAGCCTGCACGAGCACATCGCCAACCT
GGCCGGCAGCCCCGCCATCAAGAAGGGCATCCTGCAGACCGTGAAGGTGGTGGACGAGCTGGTGAAGGTG
ATGGGCCGCCACAAGCCCGAGAACATCGTGATCGAGATGGCCCGCGAGAACCAGACCACCCAGAAGGGCC
AGAAGAACAGCCGCGAGCGCATGAAGCGCATCGAGGAGGGCATCAAGGAGCTGGGCAGCCAGATCCTGAA
GGAGCACCCCGTGGAGAACACCCAGCTGCAGAACGAGAAGCTGTACCTGTACTACCTGCAGAACGGCCGC
GACATGTACGTGGACCAGGAGCTGGACATCAACCGCCTGAGCGACTACGACGTGGACCACATCGTGCCCC
AGAGCTTCCTGAAGGACGACAGCATCGACAACAAGGTGCTGACCCGCAGCGACAAGAACCGCGGCAAGAG
CGACAACGTGCCCAGCGAGGAGGTGGTGAAGAAGATGAAGAACTACTGGCGCCAGCTGCTGAACGCCAAG
CTGATCACCCAGCGCAAGTTCGACAACCTGACCAAGGCCGAGCGCGGCGGCCTGAGCGAGCTGGACAAGG
CCGGCTTCATCAAGCGCCAGCTGGTGGAGACCCGCCAGATCACCAAGCACGTGGCCCAGATCCTGGACAG
CCGCATGAACACCAAGTACGACGAGAACGACAAGCTGATCCGCGAGGTGAAGGTGATCACCCTGAAGAGC
AAGCTGGTGAGCGACTTCCGCAAGGACTTCCAGTTCTACAAGGTGCGCGAGATCAACAACTACCACCACG
CCCACGACGCCTACCTGAACGCCGTGGTGGGCACCGCCCTGATCAAGAAGTACCCCAAGCTGGAGAGCGA
GTTCGTGTACGGCGACTACAAGGTGTACGACGTGCGCAAGATGATCGCCAAGAGCGAGCAGGAGATCGGC
AAGGCCACCGCCAAGTACTTCTTCTACAGCAACATCATGAACTTCTTCAAGACCGAGATCACCCTGGCCA
ACGGCGAGATCCGCAAGCGCCCCCTGATCGAGACCAACGGCGAGACCGGCGAGATCGTGTGGGACAAGGG
CCGCGACTTCGCCACCGTGCGCAAGGTGCTGAGCATGCCCCAGGTGAACATCGTGAAGAAGACCGAGGTG
CAGACCGGCGGCTTCAGCAAGGAGAGCATCCTGCCCAAGCGCAACAGCGACAAGCTGATCGCCCGCAAGA
AGGACTGGGACCCCAAGAAGTACGGCGGCTTCGACAGCCCCACCGTGGCCTACAGCGTGCTGGTGGTGGC
CAAGGTGGAGAAGGGCAAGAGCAAGAAGCTGAAGAGCGTGAAGGAGCTGCTGGGCATCACCATCATGGAG
CGCAGCAGCTTCGAGAAGAACCCCATCGACTTCCTGGAGGCCAAGGGCTACAAGGAGGTGAAGAAGGACC
TGATCATCAAGCTGCCCAAGTACAGCCTGTTCGAGCTGGAGAACGGCCGCAAGCGCATGCTGGCCAGCGC
CGGCGAGCTGCAGAAGGGCAACGAGCTGGCCCTGCCCAGCAAGTACGTGAACTTCCTGTACCTGGCCAGC
CACTACGAGAAGCTGAAGGGCAGCCCCGAGGACAACGAGCAGAAGCAGCTGTTCGTGGAGCAGCACAAGC
ACTACCTGGACGAGATCATCGAGCAGATCAGCGAGTTCAGCAAGCGCGTGATCCTGGCCGACGCCAACCT
GGACAAGGTGCTGAGCGCCTACAACAAGCACCGCGACAAGCCCATCCGCGAGCAGGCCGAGAACATCATC
CACCTGTTCACCCTGACCAACCTGGGCGCCCCCGCCGCCTTCAAGTACTTCGACACCACCATCGACCGCA
AGCGCTACACCAGCACCAAGGAGGTGCTGGACGCCACCCTGATCCACCAGAGCATCACCGGCCTGTACGA
GACCCGCATCGACCTGAGCCAGCTGGGCGGCGACAGCCGCGCCGACCCCAAGAAGAAGCGCAAGGTGTGA
GCGGCCGCATCGATAAAATAAAAGATTTTATTTAGTCTCCAGAAAAAGGGGGGAATGAAAGACCCCACCT
GTAGGTTTGGCAAGCTAGCTTAAGTAACGCCATTTTGCAAGGCATGGAAAAATACATAACTGAGAATAGA
GAAGTTCAGATCAAGGTCAGGAACAGATGGAACAGCTGAATATGGGCCAAACAGGATATCTGTGGTAAGC
AGTTCCTGCCCCGGCTCAGGGCCAAGAACAGATGGAACAGCTGAATATGGGCCAAACAGGATATCTGTGG
TAAGCAGTTCCTGCCCCGGCTCAGGGCCAAGAACAGATGGTCCCCAGATGCGGTCCAGCCCTCAGCAGTT
TCTAGAGAACCATCAGATGTTTCCAGGGTGCCCCAAGGACCTGAAATGACCCTGTGCCTTATTTGAACTA
ACCAATCAGTTCGCTTCTCGCTTCTGTTCGCGCGCTTCTGCTCCCCGAGCTCAATAAAAGAGCCCACAAC
CCCTCACTCGGGGCGCCAGTCCTCCGATTGACTGAGTCGCCCGGGTACCCGTGTATCCAATAAACCCTCT
TGCAGTTGCATCCGACTTGTGGTCTCGCTGTTCCTTGGGAGGGTCTCCTCTGAGTGATTGACTACCCGTC
AGCGGGGGTCTTTCACATGCAGCATGTATCAAAATTAATTTGGTTTTTTTTCTTAAGTATTTACATTAAA
TGGCCATAGTTGCATTAATGAATCGGCCAACGCGCGGGGAGAGGCGGTTTGCGTATTGGGCGCTCTTCCG
CTTCCTCGCTCACTGACTCGCTGCGCTCGGTCGTTCGGCTGCGGCGAGCGGTATCAGCTCACTCAAAGGC
GGTAATACGGTTATCCACAGAATCAGGGGATAACGCAGGAAAGAACATGTGAGCAAAAGGCCAGCAAAAG
GCCAGGAACCGTAAAAAGGCCGCGTTGCTGGCGTTTTTCCATAGGCTCCGCCCCCCTGACGAGCATCACA
AAAATCGACGCTCAAGTCAGAGGTGGCGAAACCCGACAGGACTATAAAGATACCAGGCGTTTCCCCCTGG
AAGCTCCCTCGTGCGCTCTCCTGTTCCGACCCTGCCGCTTACCGGATACCTGTCCGCCTTTCTCCCTTCG
GGAAGCGTGGCGCTTTCTCATAGCTCACGCTGTAGGTATCTCAGTTCGGTGTAGGTCGTTCGCTCCAAGC
TGGGCTGTGTGCACGAACCCCCCGTTCAGCCCGACCGCTGCGCCTTATCCGGTAACTATCGTCTTGAGTC
CAACCCGGTAAGACACGACTTATCGCCACTGGCAGCAGCCACTGGTAACAGGATTAGCAGAGCGAGGTAT
GTAGGCGGTGCTACAGAGTTCTTGAAGTGGTGGCCTAACTACGGCTACACTAGAAGAACAGTATTTGGTA
TCTGCGCTCTGCTGAAGCCAGTTACCTTCGGAAAAAGAGTTGGTAGCTCTTGATCCGGCAAACAAACCAC
CGCTGGTAGCGGTGGTTTTTTTGTTTGCAAGCAGCAGATTACGCGCAGAAAAAAAGGATCTCAAGAAGAT
CCTTTGATCTTTTCTACGGGGTCTGACGCTCAGTGGAACGAAAACTCACGTTAAGGGATTTTGGTCATGA
GATTATCAAAAAGGATCTTCACCTAGATCCTTTTGCGGCCGCAAATCAATCTAAAGTATATATGAGTAAA
CTTGGTCTGACAGTTACCAATGCTTAATCAGTGAGGCACCTATCTCAGCGATCTGTCTATTTCGTTCATC
CATAGTTGCCTGACTCCCCGTCGTGTAGATAACTACGATACGGGAGGGCTTACCATCTGGCCCCAGTGCT
GCAATGATACCGCGAGACCCACGCTCACCGGCTCCAGATTTATCAGCAATAAACCAGCCAGCCGGAAGGG
CCGAGCGCAGAAGTGGTCCTGCAACTTTATCCGCCTCCATCCAGTCTATTAATTGTTGCCGGGAAGCTAG
AGTAAGTAGTTCGCCAGTTAATAGTTTGCGCAACGTTGTTGCCATTGCTACAGGCATCGTGGTGTCACGC
TCGTCGTTTGGTATGGCTTCATTCAGCTCCGGTTCCCAACGATCAAGGCGAGTTACATGATCCCCCATGT
TGTGCAAAAAAGCGGTTAGCTCCTTCGGTCCTCCGATCGTTGTCAGAAGTAAGTTGGCCGCAGTGTTATC
ACTCATGGTTATGGCAGCACTGCATAATTCTCTTACTGTCATGCCATCCGTAAGATGCTTTTCTGTGACT
GGTGAGTACTCAACCAAGTCATTCTGAGAATAGTGTATGCGGCGACCGAGTTGCTCTTGCCCGGCGTCAA
TACGGGATAATACCGCGCCACATAGCAGAACTTTAAAAGTGCTCATCATTGGAAAACGTTCTTCGGGGCG
AAAACTCTCAAGGATCTTACCGCTGTTGAGATCCAGTTCGATGTAACCCACTCGTGCACCCAACTGATCT
TCAGCATCTTTTACTTTCACCAGCGTTTCTGGGTGAGCAAAAACAGGAAGGCAAAATGCCGCAAAAAAGG
GAATAAGGGCGACACGGAAATGTTGAATACTCATACTCTTCCTTTTTCAATATTATTGAAGCATTTATCA
GGGTTATTGTCTCATGAGCGGATACATATTTGAATGTATTTAGAAAAATAAACAAATAGGGGTTCCGCGC
ACATTTCCCCGAAAAGTGCCAC
Features (pLannotate 1.2.2; 15 found; start..end, strand, type, name):
      8..477     +  LTR            LTR: long terminal repeat from Moloney murine leukemia virus
    621..879     +  misc_feature   MESV Ψ (fragment): packaging signal of murine embryonic stem cell virus
    946..1362    +  CDS            gag (truncated): truncated Moloney murine leukemia virus (MMLV) gag gene lacking the start codon
   1373..1613    +  promoter       U6 promoter: RNA polymerase III promoter for human U6 snRNA
   1642..1717    +  misc_RNA       gRNA scaffold: guide RNA scaffold for the Streptococcus pyogenes CRISPR/Cas9 system
   1771..2952    +  promoter       EF-1α promoter: strong constitutive promoter for human elongation factor EF-1α
   2964..2988    +  CDS            3xFLAG (fragment): three tandem FLAG® epitope tags
   2988..3692    +  CDS            mCherry: mCherry is a basic (constitutively fluorescent) red fluorescent protein published in 2004, derived from Discosoma sp.. It is reported to be a very rapidly-maturing monomer with low acid sensitivity.
   3771..7874    +  CDS            cas9: CAS9_STRP1 - Also known as csn1 From Streptococcus pyogenes serotype M1.
   7964..8085    +  LTR            3' LTR (ΔU3) (fragment): self-inactivating 3' long terminal repeat (LTR) from Moloney murine leukemia virus
   8086..8555    +  LTR            LTR: long terminal repeat from Moloney murine leukemia virus
   8621..8673    -  CDS            lacI (fragment): lac repressor; lacI; The lac repressor binds to the lac operator to inhibit transcription in E. coli. This inhibition can be relieved by adding lactose or isopropyl-β-D-thiogalactopyranoside (IPTG).
   8856..9444    -  rep_origin     ori: high-copy-number ColE1/pMB1/pBR322/pUC origin of replication
   9604..10464   -  CDS            AmpR: β-lactamase; bla; confers resistance to ampicillin, carbenicillin, and related antibiotics
  10465..10569   -  promoter       AmpR promoter: bla
