[The description below was written by a language model from this plasmid's Addgene catalogue record and pLannotate feature annotations shown in this document.]
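Description:
pDD426 is a CRISPR "frame selector" plasmid built on the pCRISPAINT backbone and used for NHEJ-mediated fluorescent protein knock-in in mammalian cells; the associated work applied this approach with universal donors in mouse embryonic stem cells. It is propagated in E. coli through a high-copy ColE1/pUC-type origin and selected with ampicillin via the β-lactamase gene and its native promoter.

The payload combines two expression units in about 10.6 kb. A human U6 RNA polymerase III promoter drives a single guide RNA joined to the S. pyogenes gRNA scaffold. This is the frame +1/-0 selector guide. In CRISPaint-style schemes, such a guide does not target the genome. It cuts the universal donor plasmid at a defined position, so that the linearised donor ligates into a Cas9-cut genomic site in the desired reading frame. Downstream, the strong constitutive EF-1α promoter drives an open reading frame that begins with a partial 3xFLAG epitope, followed by mCherry and then S. pyogenes Cas9. The annotation shows a short gap between mCherry and Cas9, but the record does not state whether this is a direct fusion linker or a self-cleaving peptide. In either case, red fluorescence marks cells that express the nuclease.

The feature table also shows retroviral elements flanking the cassettes: Moloney murine leukemia virus LTRs, an MESV packaging signal fragment, truncated gag and a ΔU3 3' LTR fragment. These indicate a gammaretroviral vector ancestry, but the record does not describe viral delivery as the intended use. A separate gene-specific guide and a donor plasmid would presumably be supplied alongside this construct.
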