Addgene plasmid #202079: pDD426
Purpose: Frame +1/-0 selector for NHEJ knock-in
Depositing lab: Daniel Dickinson. Depositing organization: University of Texas at Austin. Publication: Efficient and rapid fluorescent protein knock-in with universal donors in mouse embryonic stem cells. Shi Y, Kopparapu N, Ohler L, Dickinson DJ. Development. 2023 May 15;150(10):dev201367. doi: 10.1242/dev.201367. Epub 2023 May 25. PubMed 37129004.
Backbone
  Vector backbone: pCRISPAINT
  Vector type: CRISPR
Growth in bacteria
  Bacterial resistance: Ampicillin, 100 μg/mL
  Growth temperature: 30°C
  Growth strain: NEB Stable
  Copy number: High Copy
Gene/Insert
  Gene/Insert name: pEF1a-mCherry-Cas9 + Frame +1/-0 sgRNA
  gRNA/shRNA sequence: Ggccagtacccaaaaagcgg
  Species: S. pyogenes (Cas9)
  Promoter: EF1a
  Cloning method: Gibson Cloning
Terms and licenses: Academic/Nonprofit Terms; Industry Terms: Not Available to Industry
How to cite: pDD426 was a gift from Daniel Dickinson (Addgene plasmid # 202079 ; http://n2t.net/addgene:202079 ; RRID:Addgene_202079)
